Addgene plasmid #110088: pKO (Apr)
Purpose: (Empty Backbone) Suicide vector for generation of gene deletions in mycobacteria. Contains the two genes sacB and galK for negative selection.
Depositing lab: Markus Seeger. Depositing organization: University of Zurich. Publication: A uniform cloning platform for mycobacterial genetics and protein production. Arnold FM, Hohl M, Remm S, Koliwer-Brandl H, Adenau S, Chusri S, Sander P, Hilbi H, Seeger MA. Sci Rep. 2018 Jun 22;8(1):9539. doi: 10.1038/s41598-018-27687-5. PubMed 29934571.
Backbone
  Vector backbone: pKO
  Vector type: Bacterial Knockout Generation
Growth in bacteria
  Bacterial resistance: Apramycin, 25 μg/mL
  Growth temperature: 37°C
  Growth strain: DH5alpha
  Copy number: High Copy
Gene/Insert
  Gene/Insert name: None
Terms and licenses: Academic/Nonprofit Terms; Industry Terms: Not Available to Industry
How to cite: pKO (Apr) was a gift from Markus Seeger (Addgene plasmid # 110088 ; http://n2t.net/addgene:110088 ; RRID:Addgene_110088)
