[The description below was written by a language model from this plasmid's Addgene catalogue record and pLannotate feature annotations shown in this document.]
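Description:
pKO (Apr) is an empty-backbone suicide vector for generating gene deletions in mycobacteria, supplied without an insert so that users can add their own targeting sequences. The sequenced record is 5,685 nt. The plasmid is propagated in E. coli as a high-copy plasmid through a ColE1/pUC-type origin of replication. No mycobacterial origin is annotated, which fits its suicide design: after transfer into mycobacteria it cannot replicate, so it persists only if it recombines into the chromosome. Selection in both hosts relies on ApmR, the aac(3)IV aminoglycoside acetyltransferase gene conferring apramycin resistance.

The functional core of the vector is a pair of counter-selectable markers. One is Bacillus subtilis sacB with its native promoter and control region, encoding a secreted levansucrase that makes growth sensitive to sucrose. The other is E. coli galK, encoding galactokinase, which also phosphorylates 2-deoxy-galactose and so allows selection against cells that retain the gene. A lac UV5 promoter fragment and a symmetric lac operator lie just upstream of galK, although the record does not state which element drives its expression in mycobacteria. In the usual two-step allelic exchange, apramycin selects clones that have integrated the plasmid by a first crossover. Counter-selection against the two markers then enriches for clones that have lost the backbone in a second crossover, and using two markers reduces the background of escapers that arises when a single marker is inactivated by mutation. The remaining annotations are short fragments of mycobacteriophage L5 integrase, lacZα, lacI and the RSF origin, which look like cloning remnants rather than functional parts. The record does not describe the cloning site or the method for inserting homology arms.
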