Features (pLannotate 1.2.2; 12 found; start..end, strand, type, name):
    108..135     +  promoter       lac UV5 promoter (fragment): E. coli lac promoter with an "up" mutation
    141..160     -  protein_bind   lac operator (symmetric): The lac repressor binds to the lac operator to inhibit transcription in E. coli. This inhibition can be relieved by adding lactose or isopropyl-β-D-thiogalactopyranoside (IPTG). The symmetric lac operator was optimized for tight binding of lac repressor. lac repressor encoded by lacI
    219..1364    +  CDS            galK: GAL1_ECOLI - Also known as galA. Experimental evidence at protein level: Swiss-Prot protein existence level 1. Catalyzes the transfer of the gamma-phosphate of ATP to D- galactose to form alpha-D-galactose-1-phosphate (Gal-1-P). To a lesser extent, is also able to phosphorylate 2-deoxy-D-galactose and D- galactosamine. Is not able to use D-galacturonic acid, D-talose, L- altrose, and L-glucose as substrates. From Escherichia coli (strain K12).
   1371..1478    -  CDS            33 (fragment): VINT_BPML5 - Also known as int. Protein inferred from homology: Swiss-Prot protein existence level 3. Integrase is necessary for integration of the phage into the host genome by site-specific recombination. From Mycobacterium phage L5 (Mycobacteriophage L5).
   1613..1769    -  CDS            lacZα (fragment): LacZα fragment of β-galactosidase; lacZ fragment
   1809..1856    -  CDS            lacI (fragment): lac repressor; lacI; The lac repressor binds to the lac operator to inhibit transcription in E. coli. This inhibition can be relieved by adding lactose or isopropyl-β-D-thiogalactopyranoside (IPTG).
   1893..1933    -  rep_origin     RSF ori (fragment): Plasmids containing the RSF 1030 origin of replication can be propagated in E. coli cells that contain additional plasmids with compatible origins.
   2011..2599    -  rep_origin     ori: high-copy-number ColE1/pMB1/pBR322/pUC origin of replication
   2656..2726    +  rep_origin     RSF ori (fragment): Plasmids containing the RSF 1030 origin of replication can be propagated in E. coli cells that contain additional plasmids with compatible origins.
   2744..3189    +  promoter       sacB promoter: sacR; sacB promoter and control region
   3190..4611    +  CDS            SacB: secreted levansucrase that renders bacterial growth sensitive to sucrose; Bacillus subtilis sacB; negative selection marker
   4796..5596    +  CDS            ApmR: aminoglycoside 3-N-acetyltransferase type IV ; aac(3)IV; confers resistance to apramycin (Paget and Davies, 1996)
>Addgene plasmid #110088 | pKO (Apr) | addgene full sequence | sequence record 211180 | Addgene NGS Result
TTTCTTCAGCTCGCTGATGATATGCTGACGCTCAATGCCGTTTGGCCTCCGACTAACGAAAATCCCGCAT
TTGGACGGCTGATCCATGGATCCAGACCCCAGGCTTGACACTTTATGCTTCCGGCTCGTATAATGTGTGG
AATTGTGAGCGCTCACAATTCGCATGCGGTACCAAGCTGATCCGATAACACAGGAACAGATCTTCCGGAG
TGTAAGAAATGAGTCTGAAAGAAAAAACACAATCTCTGTTTGCCAACGCATTTGGCTACCCTGCCACTCA
CACCATTCAGGCGCCTGGCCGCGTGAATTTGATTGGTGAACACACCGACTACAACGACGGTTTCGTTCTG
CCCTGCGCGATTGATTATCAAACCGTGATCAGTTGTGCACCACGCGATGACCGTAAAGTTCGCGTGATGG
CAGCCGATTATGAAAATCAGCTCGACGAGTTTTCCCTCGATGCGCCCATTGTCGCACATGAAAACTATCA
ATGGGCTAACTACGTTCGTGGCGTGGTGAAACATCTGCAACTGCGTAACAACAGCTTCGGCGGCGTGGAC
ATGGTGATCAGCGGCAATGTGCCGCAGGGTGCCGGGTTAAGTTCTTCCGCTTCACTGGAAGTCGCGGTCG
GAACCGTATTGCAGCAGCTTTATCATCTGCCGCTGGACGGCGCACAAATCGCGCTTAACGGTCAGGAAGC
AGAAAACCAGTTTGTAGGCTGTAACTGCGGGATCATGGATCAGCTAATTTCCGCGCTCGGCAAGAAAGAT
CATGCCTTGCTGATCGATTGCCGCTCACTGGGGACCAAAGCAGTTTCCATGCCCAAAGGTGTGGCTGTCG
TCATCATCAACAGTAACTTCAAACGTACCCTGGTTGGCAGCGAATACAACACCCGTCGTGAACAGTGCGA
AACCGGTGCGCGTTTCTTCCAGCAGCCAGCCCTGCGTGATGTCACCATTGAAGAGTTCAACGCTGTTGCG
CATGAACTGGACCCGATCGTGGCAAAACGCGTGCGTCATATACTGACTGAAAACGCCCGCACCGTTGAAG
CTGCCAGCGCGCTGGAGCAAGGCGACCTGAAACGTATGGGCGAGTTGATGGCGGAGTCTCATGCCTCTAT
GCGCGATGATTTCGAAATCACCGTGCCGCAAATTGACACTCTGGTAGAAATCGTCAAAGCTGTGATTGGC
GACAAAGGTGGCGTACGCATGACCGGCGGCGGATTTGGCGGCTGTATCGTCGCGCTGATCCCGGAAGAAC
TGGTGCCTGCCGTACAGCAAGCTGTCGCTGAACAATATGAAGCAAAAACAGGTATTAAAGAGACTTTTTA
CGTTTGTAAACCATCACAAGGAGCAGGACAGTGCTGAACGAAACTCCTGCAGCGCGTAGTACCTCACACC
GTCCTGCGGGTTGACGTATGAGGCTTGGATCCTCCCGCTGCGCTGAGTCTTCAGCGATCCCCATCCGCGA
CGTGCCAACTAGGTCTCCTCTCGTCGTGAACAAGGCTACCGGGTTGCAACTCCTGTGCAACTCTCAGGCT
TCAACGCGCTTCTACGACCTGCAATTTCTTTCCACTTAGAGGATGCAGCCGAGAGGGGGTAAAAACCTCC
CATTCGCCATTCAGGCTGCGCAACTGTTGGGAAGGGCGTTTCGGTGCGGGCCTCTTCGCTATTACGCCAG
CTGGCGAAAGGGGGATGTGCTGCAAGGCGATTAAGTTGGGTAACGCCAGGGTTTTCCCAGTCACGACGTT
GTAAAACGACGGCCAGTGAGCGCGACGTAATAAGTTGAAGAGCATCTGCTCTTCAGCATCACTGCCCGCT
TTCCAGTCGGGAAACCTGTCGTGCCAGCTGCATTAACATGGTCATAGCTGTTTCCTTGCGTATTGGGCGC
TCTCCGCTTCCTCGCTCACTGACTCGCTGCGCTCGGTCGTTCGGGTAAAGCCTGGGGTGCCTAATGAGCA
AAAGGCCAGCAAAAGGCCAGGAACCGTAAAAAGGCCGCGTTGCTGGCGTTTTTCCATAGGCTCCGCCCCC
CTGACGAGCATCACAAAAATCGACGCTCAAGTCAGAGGTGGCGAAACCCGACAGGACTATAAAGATACCA
GGCGTTTCCCCCTGGAAGCTCCCTCGTGCGCTCTCCTGTTCCGACCCTGCCGCTTACCGGATACCTGTCC
GCCTTTCTCCCTTCGGGAAGCGTGGCGCTTTCTCATAGCTCACGCTGTAGGTATCTCAGTTCGGTGTAGG
TCGTTCGCTCCAAGCTGGGCTGTGTGCACGAACCCCCCGTTCAGCCCGACCGCTGCGCCTTATCCGGTAA
CTATCGTCTTGAGTCCAACCCGGTAAGACACGACTTATCGCCACTGGCAGCAGCCACTGGTAACAGGATT
AGCAGAGCGAGGTATGTAGGCGGTGCTACAGAGTTCTTGAAGTGGTGGCCTAACTACGGCTACACTAGAA
GAACAGTATTTGGTATCTGCGCTCTGCTGAAGCCAGTTACCTTCGGAAAAAGAGTTGGTAGCTCTTGATC
CGGCAAACAAACCACCGCTGGTAGCGGTGGTTTTTTTGTTTGCAAGCAGCAGATTACGCGCAGAAAAAAA
GGATCTCAAGAAGATCCTTTGATCTTTTCTACGGGGTCTGACGCTCAGTGGAACGAAGGCGCGCCTGAGT
GAGCTGATACCGCTCGCCGCAGCCGAACGACCGAGCGCAGCGAGTCAGTGAGCGAGGAAGCGGAAGATCG
GGCCCAGCCGGCCCACATATACCTGCCGTTCACTATTATTTAGTGAAATGAGATATTATGATATTTTCTG
AATTGTGATTAAAAAGGCAACTTTATGCCCATGCAACAGAAACTATAAAAAATACAGAGAATGAAAAGAA
ACAGATAGATTTTTTAGTTCTTTAGGCCCGTAGTCTGCAAATCCTTTTATGATTTTCTATCAAACAAAAG
AGGAAAATAGACCAGTTGCAATCCAAACGAGAGTCTAATAGAATGAGGTCGAAAAGTAAATCGCGCGGGT
TTGTTACTGATAAAGCAGGCAAGACCTAAAATGTGTAAAGGGCAAAGTGTATACTTTGGCGTCACCCCTT
ACATATTTTAGGTCTTTTTTTATTGTGCGTAACTAACTTGCCATCTTCAAACAGGAGGGCTGGAAGAAGC
AGACCGCTAACACAGTACATAAAAAAGGAGACATGAACGATGAACATCAAAAAGTTTGCAAAACAAGCAA
CAGTATTAACCTTTACTACCGCACTGCTGGCAGGAGGCGCAACTCAAGCGTTTGCGAAAGAAACGAACCA
AAAGCCATATAAGGAAACATACGGCATTTCCCATATTACACGCCATGATATGCTGCAAATCCCTGAACAG
CAAAAAAATGAAAAATATAAAGTTCCTGAGTTCGATTCGTCCACAATTAAAAATATCTCTTCTGCAAAAG
GCCTGGACGTTTGGGACAGCTGGCCATTACAAAACACTGACGGCACTGTCGCAAACTATCACGGCTACCA
CATCGTCTTTGCATTAGCCGGAGATCCTAAAAATGCGGATGACACATCGATTTACATGTTCTATCAAAAA
GTCGGCGAAACTTCTATTGACAGCTGGAAAAACGCTGGCCGCGTCTTTAAAGACAGCGACAAATTCGATG
CAAATGATTCTATCCTAAAAGACCAAACACAAGAATGGTCAGGTTCAGCCACATTTACATCTGACGGAAA
AATCCGTTTATTCTACACTGATTTCTCCGGTAAACATTACGGCAAACAAACACTGACAACTGCACAAGTT
AACGTATCAGCATCAGACAGCTCTTTGAACATCAACGGTGTAGAGGATTATAAATCAATCTTTGACGGTG
ACGGAAAAACGTATCAAAATGTACAGCAGTTCATCGATGAAGGCAACTACAGCTCAGGCGACAACCATAC
GCTGAGAGATCCTCACTACGTAGAAGATAAAGGCCACAAATACTTAGTATTTGAAGCAAACACTGGAACT
GAAGATGGCTACCAAGGCGAAGAATCTTTATTTAACAAAGCATACTATGGCAAAAGCACATCATTCTTCC
GTCAAGAAAGTCAAAAACTTCTGCAAAGCGATAAAAAACGCACGGCTGAGTTAGCAAACGGCGCTCTCGG
TATGATTGAGCTAAACGATGATTACACACTGAAAAAAGTGATGAAACCGCTGATTGCATCTAACACAGTA
ACAGATGAAATTGAACGCGCGAACGTCTTTAAAATGAACGGCAAATGGTACCTGTTCACTGACTCCCGCG
GATCAAAAATGACGATTGACGGCATTACGTCTAACGATATTTACATGCTTGGTTATGTTTCTAATTCTTT
AACTGGCCCATACAAGCCGCTGAACAAAACTGGCCTTGTGTTAAAAATGGATCTTGATCCTAACGATGTA
ACCTTTACTTACTCACACTTCGCTGTACCTCAAGCGAAAGGAAACAATGTCGTGATTACAAGCTATATGA
CAAACAGAGGATTCTACGCAGACAAACAATCAACGTTTGCGCCTAGCTTCCTGCTGAACATCAAAGGCAA
GAAAACATCTGTTGTCAAAGACAGCATCCTTGAACAAGGACAATTAACAGTTAACAAATAAAAACGCAAA
AGAAAATGCCGATATCCTATTGGCATTGCGGCCGCGGTCTCGGCGGTGGGTCGTCTAGAAGGATCTTCAC
CTAGATCCTTTTGGTTCATGTGCAGCTCCATCAGCAAAAGGGGATGATAAGTTTATCACCACCGACTATT
TGCAACAGTGCCGTTGATCGTGCTATGATCGACTGATGTCATCAGCGGTGGAGTGCAATGTCGTGCAATA
CGAATGGCGAAAAGCCGAGCTCATCGGTCAGCTTCTCAACCTTGGGGTTACCCCCGGCGGTGTGCTGCTG
GTCCACAGCTCCTTCCGTAGCGTCCGGCCCCTCGAAGATGGGCCACTTGGACTGATCGAGGCCCTGCGTG
CTGCGCTGGGTCCGGGAGGGACGCTCGTCATGCCCTCGTGGTCAGGTCTGGACGACGAGCCGTTCGATCC
TGCCACGTCGCCCGTTACACCGGACCTTGGAGTTGTCTCTGACACATTCTGGCGCCTGCCAAATGTAAAG
CGCAGCGCCCATCCATTTGCCTTTGCGGCAGCGGGGCCACAGGCAGAGCAGATCATCTCTGATCCATTGC
CCCTGCCACCTCACTCGCCTGCAAGCCCGGTCGCCCGTGTCCATGAACTCGATGGGCAGGTACTTCTCCT
CGGCGTGGGACACGATGCCAACACGACGCTGCATCTTGCCGAGTTGATGGCAAAGGTTCCCTATGGGGTG
CCGAGACACTGCACCATTCTTCAGGATGGCAAGTTGGTACGCGTCGATTATCTCGAGAATGACCACTGCT
GTGAGCGCTTTGCCTTGGCGGACAGGTGGCTCAAGGAAAAGAGCCTTCAGAAGGAAGGTCCAGTCGGTCA
TGCCTTTGCTCGGTTGATCCGCTCCCGCGACATTGTGGCGACAGCCCTGGGTCAACTGGGCCGAGATCCG
TTGATCTTCCTGCATCCGCCAGAGGCGGGATGCGAAGAATGCGATGCCGCTCGCCAGTCGATTGGCTGAG
CTCATGAGCGGAGAACGAGATGACGTTGGAGGGGCAAGGTCGCGCTGATTGCTGGGGCAACACGTGGAGC
GGATCGGGGATTGTC
